>Addgene plasmid #59288 | pLV-Enh eGFP Reporter-muEDC-Int3 | depositor partial sequence | sequence record 93570 | pLV-Enh eGFP Reporter-muEDC-Int3 sequence 1302 bps
GNNNTGGCATATGATTTTATTTTGACTGATAGTGACCTGTTCGTTGCAACAAATTGATGAGCAATGCTTT
TTTATAATGCCAACTTTGTACAAAAAAGCAGGCTTTGAAATGAATACTACCAACCAGAATTATCACAGTT
TTCCCCAAAATCAAGATTAGTAGAGTATACTTTGAAAACAAATGAATCATGAAAAGAATAAAATTCTGAC
ACATGAAATAAAAAAGAAGAGTAGCTTGCCAGGCGTCCTCGTTGGAGTAACATCGTCTTTAAACCCCGGG
TGGCAATCCCTGATGCACCGCCGTGATGCCCAGGGAAGACAGGGCGACCTGGAAGTCCAACTACTTCCTC
AAGATCATCCAACTTTTGGATGATTACCCAAAATGCTTCATTGTGGGAGCAGACAACGTGGGCTCCAAGC
AGATGCAGCAGATCCGCATGTCCCTCCGAGGGAAGGCCGTGGTGCTGATGGGCAAGAAAACCATGATGCG
CAAGGCCATCAGGGGCCACTTGGAGAACAACCCAGCTCTGGAGAAACTGCTGCCTCACATCCGGGGGAAC
GTGGGCTTCGTGTTCACCAAGGAGGACCTCACTGAGATTCGGGCTATGCTGTTGGCCAATAAGGTGCCAG
CTGCTGCTCGGGCTGGTGCCATCGCCCCATGTGAGGTCACTATGCCAGCTCAGAACACTGGTCTGGGGCC
CGAGAAGATCTCTTTCTTCCAGGCTTTGGGCATCACCACGAGAATCTCCAGAGGCACCATTGAAATTCTG
AGTGATGTGCAGCTGATAAAGACTGGAGACAAGGTGGGAGTCAGCGAAGCCACACTGCTGAACATGCTAA
ACATCTCCCCCTCCTCCTTCGGGCTGATCATCCAGCAGGTGTTTGACAATGGCAGCATTTATAACCCGGG
AAGTGCTCGACATCACAGAGCAGGCCCTGCACTCTCGCTCCTGAAAGGTGTCCACAACGTGGCAGTGTGT
GTCTGCAGAATGGGGTACCTTGACTGTTGACTCGGTGCTGCACTCCCTCATCAATGGGTCAAGCGCGTCC
TGGCTTTGGTCTGTGGGAGACTGAGTACACCTTCCCACTTGCTGAAAAGGTCAGGCCTTCCTGGATTATT
CCATTCTGGCATTTGCGACTGCTGCATCACTGCTGCCCTGCGGTGCTACACGAACTGCCAACTTGAAGCA
AAGGAGAGCTAGGAATCAATGAAAAATATGGGGAATCTTGTCTCTCAGAAATATCCCTCAGGNCCAGTCA
NNGTNTTATTGAAAGACTGTACCCCACNCTTTCTGGTACACG
