>Addgene plasmid #59288 | pLV-Enh eGFP Reporter-muEDC-Int3 | addgene partial sequence | sequence record 100453 | pRRL5primeMCS-F 5'-tgaacggatctcgacggtat-3'
GTGCAGGGGAAAGAATAGTAGACATAATAGCAACAGACATACAAACTAAAGAATTACAAAAACAAATTAC
AAAAATTCAAAATTTTATCGATCACGAGACTAGCCTCGAGAAGCTTGATATCGAATTCCATCACAAGTTT
GTACAAAAAAGCAGGCTTTGAAATGAATACTACCAACCAGAATTATCACAGTTTTCCCCAAAATCAAGAT
TAGTAGAGTATACTTTGAAAACAAATGAATCATGAAAAGAATAAAATTCTGACACATGAAATAAAAAAGA
AGAGTAGCTTGCCAGGCGTCCTCGTTGGAGTAACATCGTCTTTAAACCCCGGGTGGCAATCCCTGATGCA
CCGCCGTGATGCCCAGGGAAGACAGGGCGACCTGGAAGTCCAACTACTTCCTCAAGATCATCCAACTTTT
GGATGATTACCCAAAATGCTTCATTGTGGGAGCAGACAACGTGGGCTCCAAGCAGATGCAGCAGATCCGC
ATGTCCCTCCGAGGGAAGGCCGTGGTGCTGATGGGCAAGAAAACCATGATGCGCAAGGCCATCAGGGGCC
ACTTGGAGAACAACCCAGCTCTGGAGAAACTGCTGCCTCACATCCGGGGGAACGTGGGCTTCGTGTTCAC
CAAGGAGGACCTCACTGAGATTCGGGCTATGCTGTTGGCCAATAAGGTGCCAGCTGCTGCTCGGGCTGGT
GCCATCGCCCCATGTGAGGTCACTATGCCAGCTCAGAACACTGGTCTGGGGCCCGAGAAGATCTCTTTCT
TCCAGGCTTTGGGCATCACCACGAGAATCTCCAGAGGCACCATTGAAATTCTGAGT
