[The description below was written by a language model from this plasmid's Addgene catalogue record.]
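Description:
pLV-Enh eGFP Reporter-muEDC-Int3 is a lentiviral enhancer-reporter plasmid of about 9.3 kb, built on the Brachyury-eGFP lentiviral backbone. In the parental vector the Brachyury promoter was removed and replaced with the mouse Hsp68 minimal promoter taken from an Hsp68-lacZ Gateway enhancer-assay plasmid. The plasmid is propagated in bacteria as a high-copy construct under ampicillin selection, in a recombination-deficient strain of the kind commonly used to keep lentiviral repeat sequences stable. No feature table accompanies the record. The specific lentiviral elements, the replication origin and any mammalian selection marker are therefore not stated.

The payload is a roughly 1.35 kb mouse genomic fragment, recorded as mFlg int-Intron 1. It is an enhancer identified in an intronic region of the Epidermal Differentiation Complex on mouse chromosome 3. The fragment was introduced by Gateway cloning. The depositor notes that the final plasmid is the post-recombination product, so the insert is flanked by attB sites rather than the attR sites suggested by the map. A minimal promoter such as Hsp68 drives little transcription by itself, so eGFP expression depends on the regulatory activity of the linked test fragment. Fluorescence thus reads out enhancer strength in a given cellular context.

The construct is intended for testing enhancer activity in different cell types. Lentiviral delivery allows the reporter to be introduced into a range of cells, including ones that are hard to transfect. This makes it possible to compare how the EDC intronic enhancer behaves across cell types.
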