Addgene plasmid #59288: pLV-Enh eGFP Reporter-muEDC-Int3
Purpose: Lentiviral GFP reporter for testing enhancer activity in different cell types. Insert is an enhancer identified in the intronic region of the mouse Epidermal Differentiation Complex.
Depositing lab: Benjamin Yu. Depositing organization: University of California, San Diego (UCSD).
Backbone
  Vector backbone: Brachyury-eGFP
  Backbone size w/o insert (bp): 7967
  Total vector size (bp): 9319
  Modifications to backbone: Original vector is Brachyury-eGFP (Kita-Matsuo et al. 2009) with the Brachyury promoter cloned out and replaced with the minimal Hsp68 promoter from the Hsp68-lacZ-Gateway plasmid (Pennacchio et al. 2006)
  Vector type: Lentiviral
Growth in bacteria
  Bacterial resistance: Ampicillin, 100 μg/mL
  Growth temperature: 37°C
  Growth strain: Stbl3
  Copy number: High Copy
Gene/Insert
  Gene/Insert name: mFlg int-Intron 1 (alt name: mm9 chr3:93081864-93082952)
  Species: M. musculus (mouse)
  Insert size (bp): 1352
  Promoter: Mu Hsp68 minimal promoter
  Cloning method: Gateway Cloning
  Sequencing primers: 5′ GAAATGAATACTACCAACCAGAATTATCAC; 3′ CATCTTTCTCAAATTAAGCAGGCTG
Terms and licenses: Academic/Nonprofit Terms; Industry Terms: Not Available to Industry
Depositor comments: Please note that the final plasmid sequence is post-Gateway recombination. The plasmid contains attB sites (not attR sites as the map implies).
How to cite: pLV-Enh eGFP Reporter-muEDC-Int3 was a gift from Benjamin Yu (Addgene plasmid # 59288 ; http://n2t.net/addgene:59288 ; RRID:Addgene_59288)
